>Addgene plasmid #133179 | pOPS0538 | addgene full sequence | sequence record 275222 | Addgene NGS Result
CGCTCTTGGACTCCTGTTGATAGATCCAGTAATGACCTCAGAACTCCATCTGGATTTGTTCAGAACGCTC
GGTTGCCGCCGGGCGTTTTTTATTGGTGAGAATCCAGGCAATTGTGTCTCAAAATCTCTGATGTTACATT
GCACAAGATAAAAATATATCATCATGAACAATAAAACTGTCTGCTTACATAAACAGTAATACAAGGGGTG
TTATGAGCCATATTCAGCGTGAAACGAGCTGTAGCCGTCCGCGTCTGAACAGCAACATGGATGCGGATCT
GTATGGCTATAAATGGGCGCGTGATAACGTGGGTCAGAGCGGCGCGACCATTTATCGTCTGTATGGCAAA
CCGGATGCGCCGGAACTGTTTCTGAAACATGGCAAAGGCAGCGTGGCGAACGATGTGACCGATGAAATGG
TGCGTCTGAACTGGCTGACCGAATTTATGCCGCTGCCGACCATTAAACATTTTATTCGCACCCCGGATGA
TGCGTGGCTGCTGACCACCGCGATTCCGGGCAAAACCGCGTTTCAGGTGCTGGAAGAATATCCGGATAGC
GGCGAAAACATTGTGGATGCGCTGGCCGTGTTTCTGCGTCGTCTGCATAGCATTCCGGTGTGCAACTGCC
CGTTTAACAGCGATCGTGTGTTTCGTCTGGCCCAGGCGCAGAGCCGTATGAACAACGGCCTGGTGGATGC
GAGCGATTTTGATGATGAACGTAACGGCTGGCCGGTGGAACAGGTGTGGAAAGAAATGCATAAACTGCTG
CCGTTTAGCCCGGATAGCGTGGTGACCCACGGCGATTTTAGCCTGGATAACCTGATTTTCGATGAAGGCA
AACTGATTGGCTGCATTGATGTGGGCCGTGTGGGCATTGCGGATCGTTATCAGGATCTGGCCATTCTGTG
GAACTGCCTGGGCGAATTTAGCCCGAGCCTGCAAAAACGTCTGTTTCAGAAATATGGCATTGATAATCCG
GATATGAACAAACTGCAATTTCATCTGATGCTGGATGAATTTTTCTAATAATTAATTGAACTACTTTTCC
GCTGCATAACCCTGCTTCGGGGTCATTATAGCGATTTTTTCGGTATATCCATCCTTTTTCGCACGATATA
CAGGATTTTGCCAAAGGGTTCGTGTAGACTTTCCTTGGTGTATCCAACGGCGTCAGCCGGGCAGGATAGG
TGAAGTAGGCCCACCCGCGAGCGGGTGTTCCTTCTTCACTGTCCCTTATTCGCACCTGGCGGTGCTCAAC
GGGAATCCTGCTCTGCGAGGCTGGCCGTAGGCCGGCCGCGATGCAGGTGGCTGCTGAACCCCCAGCCGGA
ACTGACCCCACAAGGCCCTAGCGTTTGCAATGCACCAGGTCATCATTGACCCAGGCGTGTTCCACCAGGC
CGCTGCCTCGCAACTCTTCGCAGGCTTCGCCGACCTGCTCGCGCCACTTCTTCACGCGGGTGGAATCCGA
TCCGCACATGAGGCGGAAGGTTTCCAGCTTGAGCGGGTACGGCTCCCGGTGCGAGCTGAAATAGTCGAAC
ATCCGTCGGGCCGTCGGCGACAGCTTGCGGTACTTCTCCCATATGAATTTCGTGTAGTGGTCGCCAGCAA
ACAGCACGACGATTTCCTCGTCGATCAGGACCTGGCAACGGGACGTTTTCTTGCCACGGTCCAGGACGCG
GAAGCGGTGCAGCAGCGACACCGATTCCAGGTGCCCAACGCGGTCGGACGTGAAGCCCATCGCCGTCGCC
TGTAGGCGCGACAGGCATTCCTCGGCCTTCGTGTAATACCGGCCATTGATCGACCAGCCCAGGTCCTGGC
AAAGCTCGTAGAACGTGAAGGTGATCGGCTCGCCGATAGGGGTGCGCTTCGCGTACTCCAACACCTGCTG
CCACACCAGTTCGTCATCGTCGGCCCGCAGCTCGACGCCGGTGTAGGTGATCTTCACGTCCTTGTTGACG
TGGAAAATGACCTTGTTTTGCAGCGCCTCGCGCGGGATTTTCTTGTTGCGCGTGGTGAACAGGGCAGAGC
GGGCCGTGTCGTTTGGCATCGCTCGCATCGTGTCCGGCCACGGCGCAATATCGAACAAGGAAAGCTGCAT
TTCCTTGATCTGCTGCTTCGTGTGTTTCAGCAACGCGGCCTGCTTGGCTTCGCTGACCTGTTTTGCCAGG
TCCTCGCCGGCGGTTTTTCGCTTCTTGGTCGTCATAGTTCCTCGCGTGTCGATGGTCATCGACTTCGCCA
AACCTGCCGCCTCCTGTTCGAGCCGACGCGAACGCTCCACGGCGGCCGATGGCGCGGGCAGGGCAGGGGG
AGCCAGTTGCACGCTGTCGCGCTCGATCTTGGCCGTAGCTTGCTGGACTATCGAGCCGACGGACTGGAAG
GTTTCGCGGGGCGCACGCATGACGGTGCGGCTTGCGATGGTTTCGGCATCCTCGGCGGAAAACCCCGCGT
CGATCAGTTCTTGCCTGTATGCCTTCCGGTCAAACGTCCGATTCATTCACCCTCCTTGCGGGATTGCCCC
GGAATTAATTCCCCGGATCGATCCGTCGATCTTGATCCCCTGCGCCATCAGATCCTTGGCGGCAAGAAAG
CCATCCAGTTTACTTTGCAGGGCTTCCCAACCTTACCAGAGGGCGCCCCAGCTGGCAATTCCGGTTCGCT
TGCTGTCCATAAAACCGCCCAGTCTAGCTATCGCCATGTAAGCCCACTGCAAGCTACCTGCTTTCTCTTT
GCGCTTGCGTTTTCCCTTGTCCAGATAGCCCAGTAGCTGACATTCATCCGGGGTCAGCACCGTTTCTGCG
GACTGGCTTTCTACGTGGCTGCCATTTTTGGGGTGAGGCCGTTCGCGGCCGAGGGGCGCAGCCCCTGGGG
GGATGGGAGGCCCGCGTTAGCGGGCCGGGAGGGTTCGAGAAGGGGGGGCACCCCCCTTCGGCGTGCGCGG
TCACGCGCACAGGGCGCAGCCCTGGTTAAAAACAAGGTTTATAAATATTGGTTTAAAAGCAGGTTAAAAG
ACAGGTTAGCGGTGGCCGAAAAACGGGCGGAAACCCTTGCAAATGCTGGATTTTCTGCCTGTGGACAGCC
CCTCAAATGTCAATAGGTGCGCCCCTCATCTGTCAGCACTCTGCCCCTCAAGTGTCAAGGATCGCGCCCC
TCATCTGTCAGTAGTCGCGCCCCTCAAGTGTCAATACCGCAGGGCACTTATCCCCAGGCTTGTCCACATC
ATCTGTGGGAAACTCGCGTAAAATCAGGCGTTTTCGCCGATTTGCGAGGCTGGCCAGCTCCACGTCGCCG
GCCGAAATCGAGCCTGCCCCTCATCTGTCAACGCCGCGCCGGGTGAGTCGGCCCCTCAAGTGTCAACGTC
CGCCCCTCATCTGTCAGTGAGGGCCAAGTTTTCCGCGAGGTATCCACAACGCCGGCGGCCCTACATGGCT
CTGCTGTAGTGAGTGGGTTGCGCTCCGGCAGCGGTCCTGATCCCCCGCAGAAAAAAAGGATCTCAAGAAG
ATCCTTTGATCTTTTCTACATTACTGCATGAGCTTGTGGAAGTGTGCTGAGCATAAATGATTCTCCTAGC
TGTTCTTTGGGTAAGTACGCCATCAGGACGTTGTGAGTGGCGCGATTTTTAGCGGCTGAAATCAGCCCTT
GAGCCTGTCGGCAAGTCGCGTCATGAGGTCCATGCGCTCATGCAGGATCGCCACGACCAACGCGGGTTCG
CCCGCACGCGGCAGGCAAAAAACGTAGTGGTGTTCGCAGCGGGCCATCCGCAGCGCGGGAAAGAGTTCGC
TCATGTCCTTAAACGGGCCTTCGCCGGCGGCAAGCCTGGCTATGCCCTGTTCCAGCTTAGCGATATAGCG
GCGCACCTGCGCCGCGCCCCACTCCCGGCGCGTGTAGCGGATGATGCCGCGTAGATCGGCTTCGGCCTCA
GCCGTGAGGATGTAGGCCGTCAAGCGCGATCCCCGCTGAGTTCTTCATCAAGAATTTCGCCGACGCTCTT
GGTGGACACCTTGCCGGCAAGCCCATCGTTGATGCGGTTCCCCAGCATGGTTTTCAGTTCCTGCCATGCC
TGATCGGCATCAGCGTCACCGGGGAACAGACGTTCGAGGGCGTATTGCTTAATGGTCTTGCCCTGCAAGG
CGGCCAGGGCTTTCAGGCTCTGGTGCTGCTGGTCCGTCATGTCGATTGTCAGGCGGCTCATTGGATAACC
TCCATAAAATACACGTAACCACATTAGCACATATGTGGGCGTGAGGCTACAGCGCGAGGCGCATTAAGGT
CGGGAAAATGCGCTAGGCGCATTTAAATTGCGTATTGCTGTAATGCGCCATGCCGGCTAGACTAGGCCCA
AATGGGTATACCCAATTTGACCAAGGGGGACGCGATGAGGGCGGCCAAGCACTACCGACAACTTCTATCC
ATCGACTTCAACATCGAGGCGCTGGCCTTCGTGCCTGGACCCGACGGCACACGCGGCCGGCGCATCCACG
TCCTGGGGCGCGAGGTCCGCGACCGGCCCGGCCTGGTCGAGTACCTTTCGCCGGCGTTCGGCTCGCGGGT
GGCGCTGGACGGCTACTGCAAGGCCAATTTCGATGCAGTGCTGCACCTGGCGTACCCCGATCATCAGCAA
TGGGGCCACGCATGAAGCGCCGAAGCTACGCCATGCTGCGCGCCGCTGCCGCGCTGGCCGTCCTGGTCGT
TGCCTCGCCGGCATGGGCCGAGCTGCGCGGCGAGGTCGTGCGCATCATCGACGGCGACACCATCGACGTG
CTGGTAGACAAGCAGCCGGTGCGCGTGCGCCTGGTGGACATTGACGCGCCGGAAAAGCGGCAAGCCTTCG
GCGAACGTGCGCGCCAGGCGCTGGCCGGCATGGTGTTCCGCCGGCACGTCCTGGTCGACGAGAAGGACAC
CGACCGTTACGGCCGCACGCTGGGCACCGTCTGGGTCAACATGGAGCTGGCCAGCCGGCCGCCGCAGCCG
CGCAACGTCAACGCCGCGATGGTTCACCAGGGCATGGCGTGGGCCTATCGCTTCCACGGCCGCGCGGCCG
ACCCTGAAATGCTGCGGCTCGAACAGGAGGCGCGAGGCAAGCGCGTCGGCCTCTGGTCCGATCCGCACGC
CGTCGAGCCGTGGAAATGGCGACGCGAGAGCAACAACCGGAGGGACGAAGGTTGAAGGTCGCCCGCATCT
ACCTGCGCGCCAGTACGGACGAGCAGAATCTTGAACGCCAGGAGAGCCTTGTAGCGGCCACGCGGGCCGC
CGGGTACTACGTCGCCGGCATCTACCGCGAGAAGGCGTCCGGCGCACGCGCCGACCGGCCCGAGCTGCTG
CGCATGATCGCGGACCTGCAACCTGGTGAAGTCGTCGTTGCGGAGAAGATCGACCGCATCAGCCGCTTGC
CGTTGGCCGAGGCCGAGCGCCTGGTTGCGTCGATCCGGGCCAAAGGGGCCAAGCTGGCCGTGCCTGGCGT
GGTGGACCTGTCGGAGCTGGCCGCCGAGGCGAACGGAGTGGCGAAAATCGTTCTGGAATCCGTCCAGGAC
ATGCTTTTGAAGCTCGCCTTGCAGATGGCCCGCGACGACTACGAGGATCGGCGCGAGCGTCAACGTCAGG
GTGTCCAGTTGGCGAAGGCCGCCGGCCGCTACACCGGCCGCAAACGTGACGCCGGCATGCACGACCGCAT
CATCACGCTTCGCTCCGGCGGATCGAGCATTGCCAAGACGGCCAAGCTGGTCGGATGCAGCCCGAGCCAG
GTCAAACGAGTGTGGGCGGCCTGGAACGCGCAGCAGCAAAAATAAAGCCGGGCAGTGCCCGGCTTTTCTC
ACCTTTTCGCGTCCCGCAGGGCCGCTGCGAGCGCCCTACCTAGATCCTCGCTTTCCCCCTCGGTGTAGTC
CGGCCAGGGCACGAAGGGCGCGGATGCGAACCTGTTGAGCAGGTCAGATCTAGGGCGGCGGATTTGTCCT
ACTCAGGAGAGCGTTCACCGACAAACAACAGATAAAACGAAAGGCCCAGTCTTTCGACTGAGCCTTTCGT
TTTATTTGATGCCTGCCGAATTCGGATCCGGAGCTCGACACGACATTGTCGTCACCTTTGTCGGGTCCGC
GACAAGCTTTTTGTTCCTCGATCCCGTATGTTTTCGCCTAAATATCTGAAACAGCAGCAAATTATTTTTC
GTTAGCTCAATCGGCCCACTTGGCACGAGTCTTGAAATTTATTGCGAGGCGGCGGAGCTGCCGGCCGCAT
CCGTGCGGCATAACCACGGTTGTGAACAAATGAAGGAAGGCCAAATGCGTAAAGGCGAAGAGCTGTTCAC
TGGTGTCGTCCCTATTCTGGTGGAACTGGATGGTGATGTCAACGGTCATAAGTTTTCCGTGCGTGGCGAG
GGTGAAGGTGACGCAACTAATGGTAAACTGACGCTGAAGTTCATCTGTACTACTGGTAAACTGCCGGTAC
CTTGGCCGACTCTGGTAACGACGCTGACTTATGGTGTTCAGTGCTTTGCTCGTTATCCGGACCATATGAA
GCAGCATGACTTCTTCAAGTCCGCCATGCCGGAAGGCTATGTGCAGGAACGCACGATTTCCTTTAAGGAT
GACGGCACGTACAAAACGCGTGCGGAAGTGAAATTTGAAGGCGATACCCTGGTAAACCGCATTGAGCTGA
AAGGCATTGACTTTAAAGAAGATGGCAATATCCTGGGCCATAAGCTGGAATACAATTTTAACAGCCACAA
TGTTTACATCACCGCCGATAAACAAAAAAATGGCATTAAAGCGAATTTTAAAATTCGCCACAACGTTGAG
GATGGCAGCGTGCAGCTGGCTGATCACTACCAGCAAAACACTCCAATCGGTGATGGTCCTGTTCTGCTGC
CAGACAATCACTATCTGAGCACGCAAAGCGTTCTGTCTAAAGATCCGAACGAGAAACGCGATCATATGGT
TCTGCTGGAGTTCGTAACCGCAGCGGGCATCACGCATGGTATGGATGAACTGTACAAATGAGCTTCATTC
GTGGCGTCGTTTTACAACGTCGTGACTGGG
Features (pLannotate 1.2.2; 14 found; start..end, strand, type, name):
      9..103     +  terminator     lambda t0 terminator: transcription terminator from phage lambda
    213..1025    +  CDS            aphA1: KKA1_ECOLX - Also known as nptI. Protein inferred from homology: Swiss-Prot protein existence level 3. Resistance to kanamycin and structurally-related aminoglycosides, including amikacin. From Escherichia coli.
   1179..1287    +  oriT           oriT: incP origin of transfer
   1348..2496    -  CDS            trfA: trans-acting replication protein that binds to and activates oriV
   2548..2829    -  CDS            tnpA (fragment): TN5P_ECOLX - Also known as tnp. Experimental evidence at protein level: Swiss-Prot protein existence level 1. Mediates transposition of transposon Tn5 by a 'cut and paste' mechanism. First, the monomeric transposase binds the 19 bp inverted DNA repeats flanking the transposon. Then, dimerization of the DNA- bound transposase creates a synaptic DNA complex. After nicking of the first DNA strand, excision of the transposon proceeds through a series of intermediates. The transposase then mediates the insertion of the transposon at a new site by strand transfer. The activity of the wild- type tran
   2889..3420    -  rep_origin     oriV: incP origin of replication
   3476..3511    -  rep_origin     CloDF13 ori (fragment): Plasmids containing the CloDF13 (CDF) origin of replication can be propagated in E. coli cells that contain additional plasmids with compatible origins.
   3635..3943    -  CDS            parE: PARE_ECOLX - Experimental evidence at protein level: Swiss-Prot protein existence level 1. Toxin component of a type II toxin-antitoxin (TA) system involved in plasmid partition. Acts by inhibiting DNA gyrase, converting supercoiled plasmid DNA into a singly cleaved linear form in an ATP-dependent fashion. To do so it probably interacts with one of the gyrase subunits. Gyrase inhibition is prevented by antitoxin ParD, and is reversed in vitro by incubation with ParD. In cells that have lost the plasmid filamentation and growth inhibition occur; this is suppressed when ParD is supplied in trans
   3943..4191    -  CDS            parD: PARD_ECOLX - Experimental evidence at protein level: Swiss-Prot protein existence level 1. Antitoxin component of a type II toxin-antitoxin (TA) system involved in plasmid partition. Inhibits the anti-DNA gyrase activity of toxin ParE; reverses and restores gyrase catalytic activity in vitro. The parDE operon alone is capable of stabilizing an RK2-derived minireplicon under defined growth conditions in several different Gram- negative bacteria. It does so by the post-segregational killing (PSK) of plasmid-free cells, also referred to as a plasmid addiction system. Binds its own promoter, autor
   4320..5162    +  CDS            parB: PARB4_ECOLX - Protein predicted: Swiss-Prot protein existence level 4. Involved in plasmid partition. From Escherichia coli.
   5126..5782    +  CDS            parA: PARA4_ECOLX - Protein inferred from homology: Swiss-Prot protein existence level 3. Involved in plasmid partition. From Escherichia coli.
   5942..6028    -  terminator     rrnB T1 terminator: Escherichia coli rrnB; transcription terminator T1 from the E. coli rrnB gene
   6275..6988    +  CDS            superfolder GFP: GFP variant that folds robustly even when fused to poorly folded proteins (Pédelacq et al., 2006)
   7005..7030    +  CDS            lacZα (fragment): LacZα fragment of β-galactosidase; lacZ fragment
