[The description below was written by a language model from this plasmid's Addgene catalogue record and pLannotate feature annotations shown in this document.]
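Description:
pOPS0538 is a low-copy, broad-host-range bacterial reporter plasmid of about 7 kb, assembled by Golden Gate cloning in the pOGG026 backbone and distributed as one member of the Plasmid-ID kit. The backbone carries the RK2/IncP replication system, with oriV activated by the plasmid-encoded TrfA protein. An IncP oriT allows conjugative mobilisation from a donor E. coli strain such as the recorded ST18 host. Selection is by kanamycin through the aphA1 (nptI) gene. Stable inheritance without antibiotic pressure is supported by the RK2 par region: annotated parA and parB partition genes, plus the parDE toxin–antitoxin pair, which eliminates plasmid-free segregants by post-segregational killing. Lambda t0 and rrnB T1 terminators insulate the modules. The short Tn5 transposase, CloDF13 ori and lacZα fragments in the annotation appear to be non-functional remnants of vector construction.

The payload consists of three domesticated modules. The promoter module is PsNifH (from pOGG043), the coding module is superfolder GFP (from pOGG037), and the terminator module contains a unique 12-nucleotide barcode next to a universal primer-binding site. The promoter and barcode are not annotated in the feature table, but the sfGFP coding sequence is, and the unannotated stretch upstream of it is consistent with the promoter's position. According to the depositor, the barcode is the only difference between this plasmid and its kit siblings. The associated publication concerns simultaneous measurement of rhizobial competitiveness and nitrogen fixation in legume nodules. In that context, the barcode presumably lets individually tagged strains be identified in mixed inoculations by amplification and sequencing from the shared primer site. As nifH is a nitrogenase gene, sfGFP fluorescence from its promoter would report nitrogen-fixation gene expression.
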