Addgene plasmid #133179: pOPS0538
Purpose: Reporter plasmid with a 12-nucleotide specific "barcode" sequence. This plasmid is not available as an individual bacterial stab, but can be requested as part of the Plasmid-ID Kit (Kit #1000000168 ).
Depositing lab: Philip Poole. Depositing organization: University of Oxford. Publication: Optimizing Rhizobium-legume symbioses by simultaneous measurement of rhizobial competitiveness and N2 fixation in nodules. Mendoza-Suarez MA, Geddes BA, Sanchez-Canizares C, Ramirez-Gonzalez RH, Kirchhelle C, Jorrin B, Poole PS. Proc Natl Acad Sci U S A. 2020 May 5;117(18):9822-9831. doi: 10.1073/pnas.1921225117. Epub 2020 Apr 21. PubMed 32317381.
Backbone
  Vector backbone: pOGG026 (Addgene ID 113992)
  Vector type: Bacterial Expression
Growth in bacteria
  Bacterial resistance: Kanamycin, 50 μg/mL
  Growth temperature: 37°C
  Growth strain: ST18 (S17 delta pir delta hemA)
  Copy number: Low Copy
Gene/Insert
  Gene/Insert name: PU module (PsNifH from pOGG043), SC module (sfGFP from pOGG037), and T module (CATTCGTGGCGT and universal primer binding site)
  Species: Synthetic
  Mutation: Domesticated for Golden Gate cloning
  Cloning method: Unknown
Terms and licenses: Academic/Nonprofit Terms; Industry Terms: Not Available to Industry
Depositor comments: The only difference is the sequence: CATTCGTGGCGT . Please note that this plasmid may require a unique bacterial strain, so make sure to confirm that you can also obtain the appropriate growth strain. Please contact us or contact our distributors if you have any questions. This plasmid is not available as an individual bacterial stab, but can be requested as part of the Plasmid-ID Kit (Kit #1000000168 ).
How to cite: pOPS0538 was a gift from Philip Poole (Addgene plasmid # 133179)
